>Addgene plasmid #165440 | CMV-mEGFP(A206K)-paCaMKII(K42M) | addgene full sequence | sequence record 325974 | Addgene NGS Result
TCCCCTGCGTTATCCCCTGATTCTGTGGATAACCGTATTACCGCCATGCATTAGTTATTAATAGTAATCA
ATTACGGGGTCATTAGTTCATAGCCCATATATGGAGTTCCGCGTTACATAACTTACGGTAAATGGCCCGC
CTGGCTGACCGCCCAACGACCCCCGCCCATTGACGTCAATAATGACGTATGTTCCCATAGTAACGCCAAT
AGGGACTTTCCATTGACGTCAATGGGTGGAGTATTTACGGTAAACTGCCCACTTGGCAGTACATCAAGTG
TATCATATGCCAAGTACGCCCCCTATTGACGTCAATGACGGTAAATGGCCCGCCTGGCATTATGCCCAGT
ACATGACCTTATGGGACTTTCCTACTTGGCAGTACATCTACGTATTAGTCATCGCTATTACCATGGTGAT
GCGGTTTTGGCAGTACATCAATGGGCGTGGATAGCGGTTTGACTCACGGGGATTTCCAAGTCTCCACCCC
ATTGACGTCAATGGGAGTTTGTTTTGGCACCAAAATCAACGGGACTTTCCAAAATGTCGTAACAACTCCG
CCCCATTGACGCAAATGGGCGGTAGGCGTGTACGGTGGGAGGTCTATATAAGCAGAGCTGGTTTAGTGAA
CCGTCAGATCCGCTAGCGCTACCGGTCGCCACCATGGTGAGCAAGGGCGAGGAGCTGTTCACCGGGGTGG
TGCCCATCCTGGTCGAGCTGGACGGCGACGTAAACGGCCACAAGTTCAGCGTGTCCGGCGAGGGCGAGGG
CGATGCCACCTACGGCAAGCTGACCCTGAAGTTCATCTGCACCACCGGCAAGCTGCCCGTGCCCTGGCCC
ACCCTCGTGACCACCCTGACCTACGGCGTGCAGTGCTTCAGCCGCTACCCCGACCACATGAAGCAGCACG
ACTTCTTCAAGTCCGCCATGCCCGAAGGCTACGTCCAGGAGCGCACCATCTTCTTCAAGGACGACGGCAA
CTACAAGACCCGCGCCGAGGTGAAGTTCGAGGGCGACACCCTGGTGAACCGCATCGAGCTGAAGGGCATC
GACTTCAAGGAGGACGGCAACATCCTGGGGCACAAGCTGGAGTACAACTACAACAGCCACAACGTCTATA
TCATGGCCGACAAGCAGAAGAACGGCATCAAGGTGAACTTCAAGATCCGCCACAACATCGAGGACGGCAG
CGTGCAGCTCGCCGACCACTACCAGCAGAACACCCCCATCGGCGACGGCCCCGTGCTGCTGCCCGACAAC
CACTACCTGAGCACCCAGTCCAAGCTGAGCAAAGACCCCAACGAGAAGCGCGATCACATGGTCCTGCTGG
AGTTCGTGACCGCCGCCGGGATCACTCTCGGCATGGACGAGCTGTACAAGTCCGGACTCAGATCTCGAGC
TATGGCTACCATCACCTGCACCCGATTCACGGAAGAGTACCAGCTCTTCGAGGAACTGGGAAAGGGAGCC
TTCTCCGTGGTGCGCAGGTGTGTGAAGGTGCTGGCTGGCCAGGAGTATGCTGCCATGATTATCAACACCA
AGAAGCTCTCAGCCAGAGATCACCAGAAGTTGGAACGCGAGGCCCGCATCTGCCGCTTGTTGAAGCACCC
CAATATCGTCCGACTCCATGACAGCATCTCCGAGGAGGGGCACCACTACCTTATCTTCGATCTGGTCACT
GGTGGGGAGCTGTTCGAAGACATTGTGGCCCGGGAGTATTACAGTGAGGCTGATGCCAGCCACTGTATCC
AGCAGATCCTGGAGGCTGTGCTACACTGTCACCAGATGGGGGTGGTGCATCGCGACCTGAAGCCTGAGAA
TCTGTTGCTGGCTTCGAAGCTCAAGGGTGCTGCGGTGAAGCTGGCAGACTTTGGCCTGGCCATAGAGGTT
GAGGGAGAGCAGCAGGCATGGTTTGGGTTCGCAGGGACACCTGGATACCTCTCCCCAGAAGTGCTGCGGA
AGGACCCATACGGGAAGCCTGTGGACCTGTGGGCCTGTGGCGTCATCCTGTATATCTTGCTGGTTGGGTA
TCCCCCATTCTGGGATGAGGACCAGCACCGCCTGTACCAGCAGATCAAAGCTGGTGCCTACGATTTCCCA
TCACCAGAATGGGACACCGTCACCCCGGAAGCCAAGGATCTGATCAATAAGATGCTGACCATCAACCCGT
CCAAACGCATCACGGCCGCTGAGGCTCTCAAGCACCCCTGGATCTCGCACCGCTCCAAGCTTCTGGAACG
CATTGAAAAAAACTTTGTGATTACCGATCCGCGCCTGCCGGATAACCCGATTATTTTTGCGAGCGATAGC
TTTCTGCAGCTGACCGAATATAGCCGCGAAGAAATTCTGGGCCGCAACTGCCGCTTTCTGCAGGGCCCGG
AAACCGATCGCGCGACCGTGCGCAAAATTCGCGATGCGATTGATAACCAGACCGAAGTGACCGTGCAGCT
GATTAACTATACCAAAAGCGGCAAAAAATTTTGGAACCTGTTTCATCTGCAGCCGATGCGCGATCAGAAA
GGCGATGTGCAGTATTTTATTGGCGTGCAGCTGGATGGCACCGAACATGTGCGCGATGCGGCGGAACGCG
AAGGCGTGATGCTGATTAAAAAAACCGCGGAAAACATTGATGAAGCGGCGAAAGAGCTCGAATTCGCCAA
GTGCATGCACAGACAGGAGACCGTGGACTGCCTGAAGAAGTTCAATGCCAGGAGGAAACTGAAGGGAGCC
ATCCTCACCACTATGCTGGCCACCAGGAACTTCTCCGTGCGCAAACAGGAAATTATCAAAGTGACAGAGC
AGCTGATCGAAGCCATAAGCAATGGAGACTTTGAATCCTACACGAAGATGTGCGACCCTGGAATGACAGC
CTTTGAACCGGAGGCCCTGGGGAACCTGGTCGAGGGCCTGGACCTTCATCGATTCTATTTTGAAAACCTG
TGGTCCCGGAACAGCAAGCCCGTGCACACCACCATCCTGAACCCTCACGTCCACCTGATGGGTGACGAGT
CAGCCTGCATCACCTACATCCGCACCACTCAGTACCTGGATGCGGGTGGCATCCCCCGCACGGCCCAGTC
AGAGGAGACCCGTGTCTGGCACCGCAGGGATGGAAAATGGCAGATCGTCCACTTCCACAGATCAGGGGCG
CCCTCCGTCCTGCCCCATGGATCCTAAGCGGCCGCGACACTAGATCATAATCAGCCATACCACATTTGTA
GAGGTTTTACTTGCTTTAAAAAACCTCCCACACCTCCCCCTGAACCTGAAACATAAAATGAATGCAATTG
TTGTTGTTAACTTGTTTATTGCAGCTTATAATGGTTACAAATAAAGCAATAGCATCACAAATTTCACAAA
TAAAGCATTTTTTTCACTGCATTCTAGTTGTGGTTTGTCCAAACTCATCAATGTATCTTAACGC
[126 nt withheld, positions 3425-3550]
C
[91 nt withheld, positions 3552-3642]
A
[49 nt withheld, positions 3644-3692]
CCTTTGACGTTGGAGTCCACGTTCTTT
[37 nt withheld, positions 3720-3756]
ACCCTATCTCGGTCTATTCTTTTGATTTATAAGGGATTTTGCCGATTTCGGCCTATTGGTTAAAAAATGA
GCTGATTTAACAAAAATTTAACGCGAATTTTAACAAAATATTAACGCTTACAATTTCCTCTAGATAATAA
TGGTTTCTTAGACGTCAGGTGGCACTTTTCGGGGAAATGTGCGCGGAACCCCTATTTGTTTATTTTTCTA
AATACATTCAAATATGTATCCGCTCATGAGACAATAACCCTGATAAATGCTTCAATAATATTGAAAAAGG
AAGAGTATGAGTATTCAACATTTCCGTGTCGCCCTTATTCCCTTTTTTGCGGCATTTTGCCTTCCTGTTT
TTGCTCACCCAGAAACGCTGGTGAAAGTAAAAGATGCTGAAGATCAGTTGGGTGCACGAGTGGGTTACAT
CGAACTGGATCTCAACAGCGGTAAGATCCTTGAGAGTTTTCGCCCCGAAGAACGTTTTCCAATGATGAGC
ACTTTTAAAGTTCTGCTATGTGGCGCGGTATTATCCCGTATTGACGCCGGGCAAGAGCAACTCGGTCGCC
GCATACACTATTCTCAGAATGACTTGGTTGAGTACTCACCAGTCACAGAAAAGCATCTTACGGATGGCAT
GACAGTAAGAGAATTATGCAGTGCTGCCATAACCATGAGTGATAACACTGCGGCCAACTTACTTCTGACA
ACGATCGGAGGACCGAAGGAGCTAACCGCTTTTTTGCACAACATGGGGGATCATGTAACTCGCCTTGATC
GTTGGGAACCGGAGCTGAATGAAGCCATACCAAACGACGAGCGTGACACCACGATGCCTGTAGCAATGGC
AACAACGTTGCGCAAACTATTAACTGGCGAACTACTTACTCTAGCTTCCCGGCAACAACTGATAGACTGG
ATGGAGGCGGATAAAGTTGCAGGACCACTTCTGCGCTCGGCCCTTCCGGCTGGCTGGTTTATTGCTGATA
AATCTGGAGCCGGTGAGCGTGGGTCTCGCGGTATCATTGCAGCACTGGGGCCAGATGGTAAGCCCTCCCG
TATCGTAGTTATCTACACGACGGGGAGTCAGGCAACTATGGATGAACGAAATAGACAGATCGCTGAGATA
GGTGCCTCACTGATTAAGCATTGGTAACTGTCAGACCAAGTTTACTCATATATACTTTAGATTGATTTAA
AACTTCATTTTTAATTTAAAAGGATCTAGGTGAAGATCCTTTTTGATAATCTCATGACCAAAATCCCTTA
ACGTGAGTTTTCGTTCCACTGAGCGTCAGACCCCGTAGAAAAGATCAAAGGATCTTCTTGAGATCCTTTT
TTTCTGCGCGTAATCTGCTGCTTGCAAACAAAAAAACCACCGCTACCAGCGGTGGTTTGTTTGCCGGATC
AAGAGCTACCAACTCTTTTTCCGAAGGTAACTGGCTTCAGCAGAGCGCAGATACCAAATACTGTTCTTCT
AGTGTAGCCGTAGTTAGGCCACCACTTCAAGAACTCTGTAGCACCGCCTACATACCTCGCTCTGCTAATC
CTGTTACCAGTGGCTGCTGCCAGTGGCGATAAGTCGTGTCTTACCGGGTTGGACTCAAGACGATAGTTAC
CGGATAAGGCGCAGCGGTCGGGCTGAACGGGGGGTTCGTGCACACAGCCCAGCTTGGAGCGAACGACCTA
CACCGAACTGAGATACCTACAGCGTGAGCTATGAGAAAGCGCCACGCTTCCCGAAGGGAGAAAGGCGGAC
AGGTATCCGGTAAGCGGCAGGGTCGGAACAGGAGAGCGCACGAGGGAGCTTCCAGGGGGAAACGCCTGGT
ATCTTTATAGTCCTGTCGGGTTTCGCCACCTCTGACTTGAGCGTCGATTTTTGTGATGCTCGTCAGGGGG
GCGGAGCCTATGGAAAAACGCCAGCAACGCGGCCTTTTTACGGTTCCTGGCCTTTTGCTGGCCTTTTGCT
CACATGGCTCGACAGA
Features (pLannotate 1.2.2; 12 found; start..end, strand, type, name):
     10..44      +  rep_origin     RSF ori (fragment): Plasmids containing the RSF 1030 origin of replication can be propagated in E. coli cells that contain additional plasmids with compatible origins.
    112..415     +  enhancer       CMV enhancer: human cytomegalovirus immediate early enhancer
    416..619     +  promoter       CMV promoter: human cytomegalovirus (CMV) immediate early promoter
    664..1380    +  CDS            mEGFP: mEGFP is a basic (constitutively fluorescent) green fluorescent protein published in 2002, derived from Aequorea victoria. It has moderate acid sensitivity.
   1381..1401    +  misc_feature   MCS (fragment): multiple cloning site
   1402..3156    +  CDS            CAMK2G: KCC2G_HUMAN - Also known as CAMK, CAMK-II, CAMKG. Experimental evidence at protein level: Swiss-Prot protein existence level 1. Calcium/calmodulin-dependent protein kinase that functions autonomously after Ca(2+)/calmodulin-binding and autophosphorylation, and is involved in sarcoplasmic reticulum Ca(2+) transport in skeletal muscle and may function in dendritic spine and synapse formation and neuronal plasticity. In slow-twitch muscles, is involved in regulation of sarcoplasmic reticulum (SR) Ca(2+) transport and in fast-twitch muscle participates in the control of Ca(2+) release from the SR
   3193..3276    +  CDS            large T antigen (fragment): large T antigen from SV40 (simian virus 40)
   3299..3420    +  polyA_signal   SV40 poly(A) signal: SV40 polyadenylation signal
   3427..3855    +  rep_origin     f1 ori (sequence partly withheld): f1 bacteriophage origin of replication; arrow indicates direction of (+) strand synthesis
   3938..4042    +  promoter       AmpR promoter: bla
   4043..4903    +  CDS            AmpR: β-lactamase; bla; confers resistance to ampicillin, carbenicillin, and related antibiotics
   5074..5662    +  rep_origin     ori: high-copy-number ColE1/pMB1/pBR322/pUC origin of replication
