[The description below was written by a language model from this plasmid's Addgene catalogue record and pLannotate feature annotations shown in this document.]
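Description:
CMV-mEGFP(A206K)-paCaMKII(K42M) is a mammalian expression plasmid of 5,732 nt built on a backbone the depositor describes only as a customized vector. It is propagated in E. coli as a high-copy plasmid through a ColE1/pUC-type origin and selected with ampicillin via a β-lactamase gene under its own bla promoter. An f1 phage origin is also present. A very short match to an RSF origin near the start of the sequence is only a fragment and is unlikely to be functional. No mammalian selection marker is annotated, which fits transient transfection use.

The payload is a single open reading frame driven by the human cytomegalovirus immediate-early enhancer and promoter and terminated by an SV40 polyadenylation signal. A small annotated fragment of SV40 large T antigen just upstream of that signal probably belongs to the same SV40 segment. The frame begins with monomeric EGFP, in which the A206K substitution suppresses dimerisation. A short linker derived from a multiple cloning site joins it to photoactivatable CaMKII, and the insert is recorded as 2,505 bp of rat and synthetic origin. The automated annotation labels the kinase region by similarity to human CAMK2G, but this is a homology-based name. The record does not specify the CaMKII isoform or the light-sensing module that confers photoactivation.

The kinase carries the K42M mutation, which abolishes catalytic activity. The construct therefore serves as a kinase-dead negative control for experiments with photoactivatable CaMKII, helping to separate effects that depend on kinase activity from effects of illumination or of expressing the fusion, with the GFP tag marking expressing cells. The depositor notes that it was tested only in HeLa cells and not in neurons.
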