Addgene plasmid #165440: CMV-mEGFP(A206K)-paCaMKII(K42M)
Purpose: Expresses photoactivatable CaMKII(K42M: Kinase dead) in mammalian cells as a negative control.
Depositing lab: Hideji Murakoshi. Depositing organization: National Institute for Physiological Sciences. Publication: Photoactivatable CaMKII induces synaptic plasticity in single synapses. Shibata ACE, Ueda HH, Eto K, Onda M, Sato A, Ohba T, Nabekura J, Murakoshi H. Nat Commun. 2021 Feb 2;12(1):751. doi: 10.1038/s41467-021-21025-6. PubMed 33531495.
Backbone
  Vector backbone: Customized Vector
  Vector type: Mammalian Expression
Growth in bacteria
  Bacterial resistance: Ampicillin, 100 μg/mL
  Growth temperature: 37°C
  Growth strain: DH5alpha
  Copy number: High Copy
Gene/Insert
  Gene/Insert name: mEGFP(A206K)-paCaMKII(K42M)
  Species: R. norvegicus (rat), Synthetic
  Insert size (bp): 2505
  Mutation: K42M: Kinase dead mutation
  Promoter: CMV
  Tag / fusion protein: mEGFP(A206K) (N terminal on insert)
  Cloning method: Restriction Enzyme; 5′ cloning site AgeI (destroyed during cloning); 3′ cloning site BamHI (unknown if destroyed)
Terms and licenses: Academic/Nonprofit Terms; Industry Terms: Not Available to Industry
Depositor comments: Only tested in HeLa cells, but not in neurons.
How to cite: CMV-mEGFP(A206K)-paCaMKII(K42M) was a gift from Hideji Murakoshi (Addgene plasmid # 165440 ; http://n2t.net/addgene:165440 ; RRID:Addgene_165440)
